Addgene plasmid #149487: pFTG5
Purpose: Broad-Host range expression vector, RSF1010 origin, TetR repressor, PTetA promoter, mRFP.
Depositing lab: Christopher Reisch. Depositing organization: University of Florida. Publication: A plasmid toolbox for controlled gene expression across the Proteobacteria. Schuster LA, Reisch CR. Nucleic Acids Res. 2021 Jun 14. pii: 6298615. doi: 10.1093/nar/gkab496. PubMed 34125913.
Backbone
  Vector backbone: Unspecified
  Vector type: Bacterial Expression, Synthetic Biology
Growth in bacteria
  Bacterial resistance: Gentamicin, 10 μg/mL
  Growth temperature: 37°C
  Growth strain: DH5alpha
  Copy number: Low Copy
Gene/Insert
  Gene/Insert name: TetR-mRFP
  Species: Synthetic
  Promoter: PTetA
  Cloning method: Ligation Independent Cloning
Terms and licenses: Academic/Nonprofit Terms; Industry Terms: Not Available to Industry
How to cite: pFTG5 was a gift from Christopher Reisch (Addgene plasmid # 149487 ; http://n2t.net/addgene:149487 ; RRID:Addgene_149487)
