[The description below was written by a language model from this plasmid's Addgene catalogue record and pLannotate feature annotations shown in this document.]
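Description:
pFTG5 is a broad-host-range bacterial expression vector of about 8.6 kb, built for inducible gene expression across diverse Proteobacteria and catalogued as a synthetic biology tool. The named backbone is unspecified in the record, but the feature table shows that replication depends on the RSF1010 system: the RSF1010 oriV together with the plasmid-encoded RepA, RepB and RepC proteins (RepC annotated as a fragment) and the R1162-like antisense RNA associated with this replicon family. Because the replicon supplies its own replication proteins, it can function in many Gram-negative hosts; it is recorded as low copy. The RSF1010 oriT and the mobC gene are also present, elements that allow the plasmid to be mobilised by conjugation when a helper conjugative plasmid provides the transfer machinery. Selection is by gentamicin, through the aacC1 gentamicin acetyltransferase gene downstream of a class 1 integron Pc promoter.

The payload is a TetR-mRFP cassette. The Tn10 tetR repressor gene is encoded on the reverse strand, divergent from the tetA promoter, which contains a tet operator and drives the monomeric red fluorescent protein mRFP1. TetR binding to the operator keeps transcription off, and repression is relieved by tetracycline-class inducers, so red fluorescence reports promoter activity. A fragment of the λ tL3 terminator lies beyond the end of tetR. Short annotated fragments of CmR, lacZα, lacI and the M13 origin appear to be non-functional remnants of earlier cloning steps, and the "tight TRE" hit simply reflects tet operator sequence. The plasmid belongs to a toolbox for comparing regulated expression systems, with mRFP serving as the readout.
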