Features (pLannotate 1.2.2; 20 found; start..end, strand, type, name):
    330..724     -  rep_origin     RSF1010 oriV: replication origin of the broad-host-range plasmid RSF1010; requires the RSF1010 RepA/B/C proteins for replication (Scholz et al., 1989)
    754..1035    -  CDS            mobC: MOBC_ECOLX - Protein predicted: Swiss-Prot protein existence level 4. This protein is essential to promote the specific transfer of the plasmid in the presence of conjugative plasmids. From Escherichia coli.
   1066..1153    +  oriT           RSF1010 oriT: origin of transfer of the broad-host-range plasmid RSF1010 (Scholz et al., 1989)
   1957..2292    -  CDS            YPMC_ECOLX: Protein predicted: Swiss-Prot protein existence level 4. From Escherichia coli.
   2392..3363    +  CDS            RSF1010 RepB: replication protein B of the broad-host-range plasmid RSF1010 (Scholz et al., 1989); repB
   3806..3880    +  ncRNA          Plasmid R1162: Accession: RF00043 - R1162-like plasmid antisense RNA
   3874..4713    +  CDS            RSF1010 RepA: replication protein A of the broad-host-range plasmid RSF1010 (Scholz et al., 1989); repA
   4700..5551    +  CDS            RSF1010 RepC (fragment): replication protein C of the broad-host-range plasmid RSF1010 (Scholz et al., 1989); repC
   5741..5772    -  CDS            CmR (fragment): chloramphenicol acetyltransferase confers resistance to chloramphenicol
   5772..5849    +  rep_origin     M13 ori (fragment): M13 bacteriophage origin of replication; arrow indicates direction of (+) strand synthesis
   5853..6008    -  CDS            lacZα (fragment): LacZα fragment of β-galactosidase; lacZ fragment
   6009..6089    +  terminator     λ tL3 terminator (fragment): transcription terminator tL3 from phage λ
   6111..6734    -  CDS            TetR: tetracycline repressor TetR; tetR from transposon Tn10; TetR binds to the tetracycline operator tetO to inhibit transcription. This inhibition can be relieved by adding tetracycline or doxycycline.
   6754..6788    +  promoter       tetA promoter: contains a tet operator sequence that enables repression by TetR
   6787..6807    +  promoter       tight TRE promoter (fragment): Tet-responsive promoter PTight, consisting of seven tet operator sequences followed by the minimal CMV promoter
   6847..7521    +  CDS            mRFP1: mRFP1 is a basic (constitutively fluorescent) red fluorescent protein published in 2002, derived from Discosoma sp.. It is reported to be a somewhat slowly-maturing monomer with low acid sensitivity.
   7552..7636    -  CDS            lacI (fragment): lac repressor; lacI; The lac repressor binds to the lac operator to inhibit transcription in E. coli. This inhibition can be relieved by adding lactose or isopropyl-β-D-thiogalactopyranoside (IPTG).
   7647..7763    -  CDS            CmR (fragment): chloramphenicol acetyltransferase; cat; confers resistance to chloramphenicol
   7801..7829    +  promoter       Pc promoter: intI1 (promoter lies within the coding sequence); class 1 integron promoter
   8018..8551    +  CDS            GmR: gentamycin acetyltransferase; aacC1; confers resistance to gentamycin
>Addgene plasmid #149487 | pFTG5 | addgene full sequence | sequence record 314921 | Addgene NGS Result
GGTGGCACTTTTCGGGGATCTTCAAATTCCCGTTGCACATAGCCCGGCAATTCCTTTCCCTGCTCTGCCA
TAAGCGCAGCGAATGCCGGGTAATACTCGTCAACGATCTGATAGAGAAGGGTTTGCTCGGGTCGGTGGCT
CTGGTAACGACCAGTATCCCGATCCCGGCTGGCCGTCCTGGCCGCCACATGAGGCATGTTCCGCGTCCTT
GCAATACTGTGTTTACATACAGTCTATCGCTTAGCGGAAAGTTCTTTTACCCTCAGCCGAAATGCCTGCC
GTTGCTAGACATTGCCAGCCAGTGCCCGTCACTCCCGTACTAACTGTCACGAACCCCTGCAATAACTGTC
ACGCCCCCCTGCAATAACTGTCACGAACCCCTGCAATAACTGTCACGCCCCCAAACCTGCAAACCCAGCA
GGGGCGGGGGCTGGCGGGGTGTTGGAAAAATCCATCCATGATTATCTAAGAATAATCCACTAGGCGCGGT
TATCAGCGCCCTTGTGGTGCGCTGCTGCCCTTGCCCAATATGCCCGGCCAGAGGCCGGATAGCTGGTCTA
TTCGCTGCGCTAGGCTACACACCGCCCCACCGCTGCGCGGCAGGGGGAAAGGCGGGCAAAGCCCGCTAAA
CCCCACACCAAACCCCGCAGAAATACGCTGGAGCGCTTTTAGCCGCTTTAGCGGCCTTTCCCCCTACCCG
AAGGGTGGGGGCGCGTGTGCAGCCCCGCAGGGCCTGTCTCGGTCGATCATTCAGCCCGGCTCATCCTTCT
GGCGTGGCGGCAGACCGAACAAGGCGCGGTCGTGGTCGCGTTCAAGGTACGCATCCATTGCCGCCATGAG
CCGATCCTCCGGCCACTCGCTGCTGTTCACCTTGGCCAAAATCATGGCCCCCACCAGCACCTTGCGCCTT
GTTTCGTTCTTGCGCTCTTGCTGCTGTTCCCTTGCCCGCACCCGCTGAATTTCGGCATTGATTCGCGCTC
GTTGTTCTTCGAGCTTGGCCAGCCGATCCGCCGCCTTGTTGCTCCCCTTAACCATCTTGACACCCCATTG
TTAATGTGCTGTCTCGTAGGCTATCATGGAGGCACAGCGGCGGCAATCCCGACCCTACTTTGTAGGGGAG
GGCGCACTTACCGGTTTCTCTTCGAGAAACTGGCCTAACGGCCACCCTTCGGGCGGTGCGCTCTCCGAGG
GCCATTGCATGGAGCCGAAAAGCAAAAGCAACAGCGAGGCAGCATGGCGATTTATCACCTTACGGCGAAA
ACCGGCAGCAGGTCGGGCGGCCAATCGGCCAGGGCCAAGGCCGACTACATCCAGCGCGAAGGCAAGTATG
CCCGCGACATGGATGAAGTCTTGCACGCCGAATCCGGGCACATGCCGGAGTTCGTCGAGCGGCCCGCCGA
CTACTGGGATGCTGCCGACCTGTATGAACGCGCCAATGGGCGGCTGTTCAAGGAGGTCGAATTTGCCCTG
CCGGTCGAGCTGACCCTCGACCAGCAGAAGGCGCTGGCGTCCGAGTTCGCCCAGCACCTGACCGGTGCCG
AGCGCCTGCCGTATACGCTGGCCATCCATGCCGGTGGCGGCGAGAACCCGCACTGCCACCTGATGATCTC
CGAGCGGATCAATGACGGCATCGAGCGGCCCGCCGCTCAGTGGTTCAAGCGGTACAACGGCAAGACCCCG
GAGAAGGGCGGGGCACAGAAGACCGAAGCGCTCAAGCCCAAGGCATGGCTTGAGCAGACCCGCGAGGCAT
GGGCCGACCATGCCAACCGGGCATTAGAGCGGGCTGGCCACGACGCCCGCATTGACCACAGAACACTTGA
GGCGCAGGGCATCGAGCGCCTGCCCGGTGTTCACCTGGGGCCGAACGTGGTGGAGATGGAAGGCCGGGGC
ATCCGCACCGACCGGGCAGACGTGGCCCTGAACATCGACACCGCCAACGCCCAGATCATCGACTTACAGG
AATACCGGGAGGCAATAGACCATGAACGCAATCGACAGAGTGAAGAAATCCAGAGGCATCAACGAGTTAG
CGGAGCAGATCGAACCGCTGGCCCAGAGCATGGCGACACTGGCCGACGAAGCCCGGCAGGTCATGAGCCA
GACCCAGCAGGCCAGCGAGGCGCAGGCGGCGGAGTGGCTGAAAGCCCAGCGCCAGACAGGGGCGGCATGG
GTGGAGCTGGCCAAAGAGTTGCGGGAGGTAGCCGCCGAGGTGAGCAGCGCCGCGCATAGCGCCCGGAGCG
CGTCGCGGGGGTGGCACTGGAAGCTATGGCTAACCGTGATGCTGGCTTCCATGATGCCTACGGTGGTGCT
GCTGATCGCATCGTTGCTCTTGCTCGACCTGACGCCACTGACAACCGAGGACGGCTCGATCTGGCTGCGC
TTGGTGGCCCGATGAAGAACGACAGGACTTTGCAGGCCATAGGCCGACAGCTCAAGGCCATGGGCTGTGA
GCGCTTCGATATCGGCGTCAGGGACGCCACCACCGGCCAGATGATGAACCGGGAATGGTCAGCCGCCGAA
GTGCTCCAGAACACGCCATGGCTCAAGCGGATGAATGCCCAGGGCAATGACGTGTATATCAGGCCCGCCG
AGCAGGAGCGGCATGGTCTGGTGCTGGTGGACGACCTCAGCGAGTTTGACCTGGATGACATGAAAGCCGA
GGGCCGGGAGCCTGCCCTGGTAGTGGAAACCAGCCCGAAGAACTATCAGGCATGGGTCAAGGTGGCCGAC
GCCGCAGGCGGTGAACTTCGGGGGCAGATTGCCCGGACGCTGGCCAGCGAGTACGACGCCGACCCGGCCA
GCGCCGACAGCCGCCACTATGGCCGCTTGGCGGGCTTCACCAACCGCAAGGACAAGCACACCACCCGCGC
CGGTTATCAGCCGTGGGTGCTGCTGCGTGAATCCAAGGGCAAGACCGCCACCGCTGGCCCGGCGCTGGTG
CAGCAGGCTGGCCAGCAGATCGAGCAGGCCCAGCGGCAGCAGGAGAAGGCCCGCAGGCTGGCCAGCCTCG
AACTGCCCGAGCGGCAGCTTAGCCGCCACCGGCGCACGGCGCTGGACGAGTACCGCAGCGAGATGGCCGG
GCTGGTCAAGCGCTTCGGTGATGACCTCAGCAAGTGCGACTTTATCGCCGCGCAGAAGCTGGCCAGCCGG
GGCCGCAGTGCCGAGGAAATCGGCAAGGCCATGGCCGAGGCCAGCCCAGCGCTGGCAGAGCGCAAGCCCG
GCCACGAAGCGGATTACATCGAGCGCACCGTCAGCAAGGTCATGGGTCTGCCCAGCGTCCAGCTTGCGCG
GGCCGAGCTGGCACGGGCACCGGCACCCCGCCAGCGAGGCATGGACAGGGGCGGGCCAGATTTCAGCATG
TAGTGCTTGCGTTGGTACTCACGCCTGTTATACTATGAGTACTCACGCACAGAAGGGGGTTTTATGGAAT
ACGAAAAAAGCGCTTCAGGGTCGGTCTACCTGATCAAAAGTGACAAGGGCTATTGGTTGCCCGGTGGCTT
TGGTTATACGTCAAACAAGGCCGAGGCTGGCCGCTTTTCAGTCGCTGATATGGCCAGCCTTAACCTTGAC
GGCTGCACCTTGTCCTTGTTCCGCGAAGACAAGCCTTTCGGCCCCGGCAAGTTTCTCGGTGACTGATATG
AAAGACCAAAAGGACAAGCAGACCGGCGACCTGCTGGCCAGCCCTGACGCTGTACGCCAAGCGCGATATG
CCGAGCGCATGAAGGCCAAAGGGATGCGTCAGCGCAAGTTCTGGCTGACCGACGACGAATACGAGGCGCT
GCGCGAGTGCCTGGAAGAACTCAGAGCGGCGCAGGGCGGGGGTAGTGACCCCGCCAGCGCCTAACCACCA
ACTGCCTGCAAAGGAGGCAATCAATGGCTACCCATAAGCCTATCAATATTCTGGAGGCGTTCGCAGCAGC
GCCGCCACCGCTGGACTACGTTTTGCCCAACATGGTGGCCGGTACGGTCGGGGCGCTGGTGTCGCCCGGT
GGTGCCGGTAAATCCATGCTGGCCCTGCAACTGGCCGCACAGATTGCAGGCGGGCCGGATCTGCTGGAGG
TGGGCGAACTGCCCACCGGCCCGGTGATCTACCTGCCCGCCGAAGACCCGCCCACCGCCATTCATCACCG
CCTGCACGCCCTTGGGGCGCACCTCAGCGCCGAGGAACGGCAAGCCGTGGCTGACGGCCTGCTGATCCAG
CCGCTGATCGGCAGCCTGCCCAACATCATGGCCCCGGAGTGGTTCGACGGCCTCAAGCGCGCCGCCGAGG
GCCGCCGCCTGATGGTGCTGGACACGCTGCGCCGGTTCCACATCGAGGAAGAAAACGCCAGCGGCCCCAT
GGCCCAGGTCATCGGTCGCATGGAGGCCATCGCCGCCGATACCGGGTGCTCTATCGTGTTCCTGCACCAT
GCCAGCAAGGGCGCGGCCATGATGGGCGCAGGCGACCAGCAGCAGGCCAGCCGGGGCAGCTCGGTACTGG
TCGATAACATCCGCTGGCAGTCCTACCTGTCGAGCATGACCAGCGCCGAGGCCGAGGAATGGGGTGTGGA
CGACGACCAGCGCCGGTTCTTCGTCCGCTTCGGTGTGAGCAAGGCCAACTATGGCGCACCGTTCGCTGAT
CGGTGGTTCAGGCGGCATGACGGCGGGGTGCTCAAGCCCGCCGTGCTGGAGAGGCAGCGCAAGAGCAAGG
GGGTGCCCCGTGGTGAAGCCTAAGAACAAGCACAGCCTCAGCCACGTCCGGCACGACCCGGCGCACTGTC
TGGCCCCCGGCCTGTTCCGTGCCCTCAAGCGGGGCGAGCGCAAGCGCAGCAAGCTGGACGTGACGTATGA
CTACGGCGACGGCAAGCGGATCGAGTTCAGCGGCCCGGAGCCGCTGGGCGCTGATGATCTGCGCATCCTG
CAAGGGCTGGTGGCCATGGCTGGGCCTAATGGCCTAGTGCTTGGCCCGGAACCCAAGACCGAAGGCGGAC
GGCAGCTCCGGCTGTTCCTGGAACCCAAGTGGGAGGCCGTCACCGCTGATGCCATGGTGGTCAAAGGTAG
CTATCGGGCGCTGGCAAAGGAAATCGGGGCAGAGGTCGATAGTGGTGGGGCGCTCAAGCACATACAGGAC
TGCATCGAGCGCCTTTGGAAGGTATCCATCATCGCCCAGAATGGCCGCAAGCGGCAGGGGTTTCGGCTGC
TGTCGGAGTACGCCAGCGACGAGGCGGACGGGCGCCTGTACGTGGCCCTGAACCCCTTGATCGCGCAGGC
CGTCATGGGTGGCGGCCAGCATGTGCGCATCAGCATGGACGAGGTGCGGGCGCTGGACAGCGAAACCGCC
CGCCTGCTGCACCAGCGGCTGTGTGGCTGGATCGACCCCGGCAAAACCGGCAAGGCTTCCATAGATACCT
TGTGCGGCTATGTCTGGCCGTCAGAGGCCAGTGGTTCGACCATGCGCAAGCGCCGCCAGCGGGTGCGCGA
GGCGTTGCCGGAGCTGGTCGCGCTGGGCTGGACGGTAACCGAGTTCGCGGCGGGCAAGTACGACATCACC
CGGCCCAAGGCGGCAGGCTGACCCCCCCCACTCTATTGTAAACAAGACATTTTTATCTTTTATATTCAAT
GGCTTATTTTCCTGCTAATTGGTAATACCATGAAAAATACCATGCTCAGAAAAGGCTTAACAATATTTTG
AAAAATTGCCTACTGAGCGCTGCCGCACAGCTCCATAGCGTTTAAGGGCACCAATAACTGCCTTAAAAAA
ATTACGCCCCGCCCTGCCACTCATCGCAGTACGGCCTATTGGTTAAAAAATGAGCTGATTTAACAAAAAT
TTAACGCGAATTTTAACAAAATATTAACGCTTACAATTTCCATTCGCCATTCAGGCTGCGCAACTGTTGG
GAAGGGCGATCGGTGCGGGCCTCTTCGCTATTACGCCAGCTGGCGAAAGGGGGATGTGCTGCAAGGCGAT
TAAGTTGGGTAACGCCAGGGTTTTCCCAGTCACGACGTTGTAAAACGACGGCCAGTGACTTCTGTTGAGT
TAAGAACGAGTATCGAGATGGCACATAGCCTTGCTCAAATTGGAATCAGGTTTGTGCCAATACCAGTAGA
AACAGACGAAGAATCCATGGTTAAGACCCACTTTCACATTTAAGTTGTTTTTCTAATCCGCATATGATCA
ATTCAAGGCCGAATAAGAAGGCTGGCTCTGCACCTTGGTGATCAAATAATTCGATAGCTTGTCGTAATAA
TGGCGGCATACTATCAGTAGTAGGTGTTTCCCTTTCTTCTTTAGCGACTTGATGCTCTTGATCTTCCAAT
ACGCAACCTAAAGTAAAATGCCCCACAGCGCTGAGTGCATATAATGCATTCTCTAGTGAAAAACCTTGTT
GGCATAAAAAGGCTAATTGATTTTCGAGAGTTTCATACTGTTTTTCTGTAGGCCGTGTACCTAAATGTAC
TTTTGCTCCATCGCGATGACTTAGTAAAGCACATCTAAAACTTTTAGCGTTATTACGTAAAAAATCTTGC
CAGCTTTCCCCTTCTAAAGGGCAAAAGTGAGTATGGTGCCTATCTAACATCTCAATGGCTAAGGCGTCGA
GCAAAGCCCGCTTATTTTTTACATGCCAATACAATGTAGGCTGCTCTACACCTAGCTTCTGGGCGAGTTT
ACGGGTTGTTAAACCTTCGATTCCGACCTCATTAAGCAGCTCTAATGCGCTGTTAATCACTTTACTTTTA
TCTAATCTAGACATCATTAATTCCTAATTTTTGTTGACACTCTATCATTGATAGAGTTATTTTACCACTC
CCTATCAGTGATAGAGAGAACTGGGAAGAGCGCAGATTAAAGAGGAGAAATACTAGATGGCTTCCTCCGA
AGACGTTATCAAAGAGTTCATGCGTTTCAAAGTTCGTATGGAAGGTTCCGTTAACGGTCACGAGTTCGAA
ATCGAAGGTGAAGGTGAAGGTCGTCCGTACGAAGGTACCCAGACCGCTAAACTGAAAGTTACCAAAGGTG
GTCCGCTGCCGTTCGCTTGGGACATCCTGTCCCCGCAGTTCCAGTACGGTTCCAAAGCTTACGTTAAACA
CCCGGCTGACATCCCGGACTACCTGAAACTGTCCTTCCCGGAAGGTTTCAAATGGGAACGTGTTATGAAC
TTCGAAGACGGTGGTGTTGTTACCGTTACCCAGGACTCCTCCCTGCAAGACGGTGAGTTCATCTACAAAG
TTAAACTGCGTGGTACCAACTTCCCGTCCGACGGTCCGGTTATGCAGAAAAAAACCATGGGTTGGGAAGC
TTCCACCGAACGTATGTACCCGGAAGACGGTGCTCTGAAAGGTGAAATCAAAATGCGTCTGAAACTGAAA
GACGGTGGTCACTACGACGCTGAAGTTAAAACCACCTACATGGCTAAAAAACCGGTTCAGCTGCCGGGTG
CTTACAAAACCGACATCAAACTGGACATCACCTCCCACAACGAAGACTACACCATCGTTGAACAGTACGA
ACGTGCTGAAGGTCGTCACTCCACCGGTGCTTAATAACGCTGATAGTGCTAGTGTAGATCGCGCTTTCCA
GTCGGGAAACCTGTCGTGCCAGCTGCATTAATGAATCGGCCAACGCGCGGGGAGAGGCGGTTTGCGTATT
GGGCGCATGCATAAAAACTGTTGTAATTCATTAAGCATTCTGCCGACATGGAATCCATCACAAACGGCAT
GATGAACCTGAATCGCCAGCGGCATCAGCACCTTGTCGCCTTGCGTATAATATTTGCCCATGGACGCACA
CCGTGGAAACGGATGAAGGCACGAACCCAGTTGACATAAGCCTGTTCGGTTCGTAAACTGTAATGCAAGT
AGCGTATGCGCTCACGCAACTGGTCCAGAACCTTGACCGAACGCAGCGGTGGTAACGGCGCAGTGGCGGT
TTTCATGGCTTGTTATGACTGTTTTTTTGTACAGTCTATGCCTCGGGCATCCAAGCAGCAAGCGCGTTAC
GCCGTGGGTCGATGTTTGATGTTATGGAGCAGCAACGATGTTACGCAGCAGCAACGATGTTACGCAGCAG
GGCAGTCGCCCTAAAACAAAGTTAGGTGGCTCAAGTATGGGCATCATTCGCACATGTAGGCTCGGCCCTG
ACCAAGTCAAATCCATGCGGGCTGCTCTTGATCTTTTCGGTCGTGAGTTCGGAGACGTAGCCACCTACTC
CCAACATCAGCCGGACTCCGATTACCTCGGGAACTTGCTCCGTAGTAAGACATTCATCGCGCTTGCTGCC
TTCGACCAAGAAGCGGTTGTTGGCGCTCTCGCGGCTTACGTTCTGCCCAAGTTTGAGCAGCCGCGTAGTG
AGATCTATATCTATGATCTCGCAGTCTCCGGAGAGCACCGGAGGCAGGGCATTGCCACCGCGCTCATCAA
TCTCCTCAAGCATGAGGCCAACGCGCTTGGTGCTTATGTGATCTACGTGCAAGCAGATTACGGTGACGAT
CCCGCAGTGGCTCTCTATACAAAGTTGGGCATACGGGAAGAAGTGATGCACTTTGATATCGACCCAAGTA
CCGCCACCTAACAATTCGTTCAAGCCGAGATCGGCTTCCCGGCCGCGGAGTTGTTCGGTAAATTGTCACA
ACGCCGCA
